Addgene plasmid #72856: pKF292
Purpose: template base vector for N-terminal tagging, inducible Blasticidin resistance
Depositing lab: Klaus Foerstemann. Depositing organization: Ludwig-Maximilians-Universitaet Muenchen (LMU). Publication: A Comprehensive Toolbox for Genome Editing in Cultured Drosophila melanogaster Cells. Kunzelmann S, Bottcher R, Schmidts I, Forstemann K. G3 (Bethesda). 2016 Jun 1;6(6):1777-85. doi: 10.1534/g3.116.028241. PubMed 27172193.
Backbone
  Vector backbone: pJet1.2
  Backbone size w/o insert (bp): 2974
  Total vector size (bp): 3956
  Modifications to backbone: contains a Blasticidin resistance cassette driven by the Drosophila mntDE promoter, flanked by FRT sites
  Vector type: Insect Expression
  Selectable markers: Blasticidin
Growth in bacteria
  Bacterial resistance: Ampicillin, 100 μg/mL
  Growth temperature: 37°C
  Growth strain: DH5alpha
  Copy number: High Copy
Gene/Insert
  Gene/Insert name: base vector for Nterm-tag templates
  Insert size (bp): 976
  Cloning method: Restriction Enzyme; 5′ cloning site XhoI (not destroyed); 3′ cloning site SpeI (not destroyed)
  Sequencing primers: 5′ pJet fwd; 3′ pJet rev
Terms and licenses: Academic/Nonprofit Terms; Industry Terms: Not Available to Industry
Depositor comments: We observe rather poor growth of bacteria with the pJet1.2 backbone, resulting in low yields of the plasmid preps.
How to cite: pKF292 was a gift from Klaus Foerstemann (Addgene plasmid # 72856 ; http://n2t.net/addgene:72856 ; RRID:Addgene_72856)
