[The description below was written by a language model from this plasmid's Addgene catalogue record and pLannotate feature annotations shown in this document.]
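Description:
pKF292 is a 3,956 bp template plasmid built on the pJet1.2 cloning backbone and intended for genome editing in cultured Drosophila melanogaster cells. In bacteria it is maintained through a high-copy ColE1/pUC-type origin and selected with ampicillin via the β-lactamase gene and its native promoter. Other annotated elements are remnants of the pJet1.2 backbone: a T7 promoter, a lac UV5 promoter with CAP binding site and a lacI fragment, and a fragment of the eco47IR restriction endonuclease gene, which in pJet1.2 serves as a lethal positive-selection marker that is disrupted by insertion at the cloning site. The depositor comments that bacteria carrying this backbone grow rather poorly and that plasmid yields are low.

The roughly 976 bp insert, cloned between retained XhoI and SpeI sites, is a blasticidin resistance cassette flanked by two minimal FRT sites. The feature table identifies the blasticidin S deaminase coding sequence (BSD, from Aspergillus terreus) followed by a short P element 3' end fragment. The promoter was not annotated automatically, but the catalogue entry gives it as the Drosophila "mntDE" promoter and describes the resistance as inducible; it presumably occupies the unannotated stretch between BSD and the second FRT site. Because the minimal FRT sites support FLP-mediated excision, the marker can be removed after selection of edited cells. The record describes pKF292 as a base vector for N-terminal tagging templates. No epitope or fluorescent tag is annotated, consistent with a scaffold into which tag sequences are added to derive the actual tagging templates.
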