Features (pLannotate 1.2.2; 12 found; start..end, strand, type, name):
    305..323     +  promoter       T7 promoter: promoter for bacteriophage T7 RNA polymerase
    372..404     -  protein_bind   FRT (minimal): supports FLP-mediated excision but not integration (Turan and Bode, 2011) FLP recombinase from the Saccharomyces cerevisiae 2μ plasmid
    423..452     -  misc_feature   P element 3' end (fragment): P element 3' end
    454..851     -  CDS            BSD (fragment): blasticidin S deaminase; Aspergillus terreus BSD; confers resistance to blasticidin
   1254..1287    -  protein_bind   FRT (minimal): supports FLP-mediated excision but not integration (Turan and Bode, 2011) FLP recombinase from the Saccharomyces cerevisiae 2μ plasmid
   1334..1735    -  CDS            eco47IR (fragment): T2E7_ECOLX - Protein predicted: Swiss-Prot protein existence level 4. Recognizes the double-stranded sequence GGWCC and cleaves after G-1. From Escherichia coli.
   1788..1818    -  promoter       lac UV5 promoter: E. coli lac promoter with an "up" mutation
   1833..1854    -  protein_bind   CAP binding site: CAP binding activates transcription in the presence of cAMP. E. coli catabolite activator protein
   1879..1962    -  CDS            lacI (fragment): lac repressor; lacI; The lac repressor binds to the lac operator to inhibit transcription in E. coli. This inhibition can be relieved by adding lactose or isopropyl-β-D-thiogalactopyranoside (IPTG).
   2145..2733    -  rep_origin     ori: high-copy-number ColE1/pMB1/pBR322/pUC origin of replication
   2904..3764    -  CDS            AmpR: β-lactamase; bla; confers resistance to ampicillin, carbenicillin, and related antibiotics
   3765..3869    -  promoter       AmpR promoter: bla
>Addgene plasmid #72856 | pKF292 | depositor full sequence | sequence record 136536 | pKF292 sequence 3956 bps
GCCCCTGCAGCCGAATTATATTATTTTTGCCAAATAATTTTTAACAAAAGCTCTGAAGTCTTCTTCATTT
AAATTCTTAGATGATACTTCATCTGGAAAATTGTCCCAATTAGTAGCATCACGCTGTGAGTAAGTTCTAA
ACCATTTTTTTATTGTTGTATTATCTCTAATCTTACTACTCGATGAGTTTTCGGTATTATCTCTATTTTT
AACTTGGAGCAGGTTCCATTCATTGTTTTTTTCATCATAGTGAATAAAATCAACTGCTTTAACACTTGTG
CCTGAACACCATATCCATCCGGCGTAATACGACTCACTATAGGGAGAGCGGCCGCCAGATCTTCCGGATG
GCTCGAGTTTTTCAGCAAGATAAGTTCCTATACTTTCTAGAGAATAGGAACTTCCATATGTTAGAAACAA
ATTTATTTTTAAAGTTTTATTTTTAATAATTTCTAGCCCTCCCACACATAACCAGAGGGCAGCAATTCAC
GAATCCCAACTGCCGTCGGCTGTCCATCACTGTCCTTCACTATGGCTTTGATCCCAGGATGCAGATCGAG
AAGAACCTGTCGGCACCGTCCGCAGGGGCTCAAGATGCCCCTGTTCTCATTTCCGATCGCGACGATACAA
GTCAGGTTGCCAGCTGCCGCAGCAGCAGCAGTGCCCAGCACCACGAGTTCTGCGCAAGGTCCCCCAGTAA
AATGATATACATTGACACCAGTGAAGATGCGGCCGTCGCTAGAGAGAGCTGCGCTGGCGACGCTGTAGTC
TTCAGAGATGGGGATGCTGTTGATTGTAGCCGTTGCTCTTTCAATGAGGGTGGATTCTTCTTGAGACAAA
GGCTTGGCCATATGCCTAGGCTTGTTGATTTGTTTTTTGTTTATTTACTGCGGTAATTCCTAGTCTTAGA
AGCTTATTGAACTTGTTGATGCCTTCTGGTTGGGAAATCCTCCTCTTTATACCCGATCCAGTCCAATCGA
AACTGTGGGCCGTGGTGCCCGATAAGATAAGAAAGCCGTGTGCAAGTCGATCGGCGTGCGCAAAAGCATA
ATGCTTTTTCTGCCCGGCGATGATAAGCGATTTGCACACGCCCTGATAACAGGAATTGATTTTTTTGGTG
CGCAAAGCAGTGAAAGCTCTATAAGAATGCTGGACCGCCAGTCGACAATCATCAAACAGTGCTAGCTAAC
GGCTAAGTGAATCAAGTTTATTTTAATATAATCAACAACAAAATATTTTAACACAAACCTAGGGAAGTTC
CTATACTTTCTAGAGAATAGGAACTTCTAATCCAAAATGGGATCCACCGGTGAATTCGGTACCTCTCCAG
CTGCTCCAAGCGGCGGTACTAGTATCTTTCTAGAAGATCTCCTACAATATTCTCAGCTGCCATGGAAAAT
CGATGTTCTTCTTTTATTCTCTCAAGATTTTCAGGCTGTATATTAAAACTTATATTAAGAACTATGCTAA
CCACCTCATCAGGAACCGTTGTAGGTGGCGTGGGTTTTCTTGGCAATCGACTCTCATGAAAACTACGAGC
TAAATATTCAATATGTTCCTCTTGACCAACTTTATTCTGCATTTTTTTTGAACGAGGTTTAGAGCAAGCT
TCAGGAAACTGAGACAGGAATTTTATTAAAAATTTAAATTTTGAAGAAAGTTCAGGGTTAATAGCATCCA
TTTTTTGCTTTGCAAGTTCCTCAGCATTCTTAACAAAAGACGTCTCTTTTGACATGTTTAAAGTTTAAAC
CTCCTGTGTGAAATTATTATCCGCTCATAATTCCACACATTATACGAGCCGGAAGCATAAAGTGTAAAGC
CTGGGGTGCCTAATGAGTGAGCTAACTCACATTAATTGCGTTGCGCTCACTGCCAATTGCTTTCCAGTCG
GGAAACCTGTCGTGCCAGCTGCATTAATGAATCGGCCAACGCGCGGGGAGAGGCGGTTTGCGTATTGGGC
GCTCTTCCGCTTCCTCGCTCACTGACTCGCTGCGCTCGGTCGTTCGGCTGCGGCGAGCGGTATCAGCTCA
CTCAAAGGCGGTAATACGGTTATCCACAGAATCAGGGGATAACGCAGGAAAGAACATGTGAGCAAAAGGC
CAGCAAAAGGCCAGGAACCGTAAAAAGGCCGCGTTGCTGGCGTTTTTCCATAGGCTCCGCCCCCCTGACG
AGCATCACAAAAATCGACGCTCAAGTCAGAGGTGGCGAAACCCGACAGGACTATAAAGATACCAGGCGTT
TCCCCCTGGAAGCTCCCTCGTGCGCTCTCCTGTTCCGACCCTGCCGCTTACCGGATACCTGTCCGCCTTT
CTCCCTTCGGGAAGCGTGGCGCTTTCTCATAGCTCACGCTGTAGGTATCTCAGTTCGGTGTAGGTCGTTC
GCTCCAAGCTGGGCTGTGTGCACGAACCCCCCGTTCAGCCCGACCGCTGCGCCTTATCCGGTAACTATCG
TCTTGAGTCCAACCCGGTAAGACACGACTTATCGCCACTGGCAGCAGCCACTGGTAACAGGATTAGCAGA
GCGAGGTATGTAGGCGGTGCTACAGAGTTCTTGAAGTGGTGGCCTAACTACGGCTACACTAGAAGGACAG
TATTTGGTATCTGCGCTCTGCTGAAGCCAGTTACCTTCGGAAAAAGAGTTGGTAGCTCTTGATCCGGCAA
ACAAACCACCGCTGGTAGCGGTGGTTTTTTTGTTTGCAAGCAGCAGATTACGCGCAGAAAAAAAGGATCT
CAAGAAGATCCTTTGATCTTTTCTACGGGGTCTGACGCTCAGTGGAACGAAAACTCACGTTAAGGGATTT
TGGTCATGAGATTATCAAAAAGGATCTTCACCTAGATCCTTTTAAATTAAAAATGAAGTTTTAAATCAAT
CTAAAGTATATATGAGTAAACTTGGTCTGACAGTTACCAATGCTTAATCAGTGAGGCACCTATCTCAGCG
ATCTGTCTATTTCGTTCATCCATAGTTGCCTGACTCCCCGTCGTGTAGATAACTACGATACGGGAGGGCT
TACCATCTGGCCCCAGTGCTGCAATGATACCGCGAGACCCACGCTCACCGGCTCCAGATTTATCAGCAAT
AAACCAGCCAGCCGGAAGGGCCGAGCGCAGAAGTGGTCCTGCAACTTTATCCGCCTCCATCCAGTCTATT
AATTGTTGCCGGGAAGCTAGAGTAAGTAGTTCGCCAGTTAATAGTTTGCGCAACGTTGTTGCCATTGCTA
CAGGCATCGTGGTGTCACGCTCGTCGTTTGGTATGGCTTCATTCAGCTCCGGTTCCCAACGATCAAGGCG
AGTTACATGATCCCCCATGTTGTGCAAAAAAGCGGTTAGCTCCTTCGGTCCTCCGATCGTTGTCAGAAGT
AAGTTGGCCGCAGTGTTATCACTCATGGTTATGGCAGCACTGCATAATTCTCTTACTGTCATGCCATCCG
TAAGATGCTTTTCTGTGACTGGTGAGTACTCAACCAAGTCATTCTGAGAATAGTGTATGCGGCGACCGAG
TTGCTCTTGCCCGGCGTCAATACGGGATAATACCGCGCCACATAGCAGAACTTTAAAAGTGCTCATCATT
GGAAAACGTTCTTCGGGGCGAAAACTCTCAAGGATCTTACCGCTGTTGAGATCCAGTTCGATGTAACCCA
CTCGTGCACCCAACTGATCTTCAGCATCTTTTACTTTCACCAGCGTTTCTGGGTGAGCAAAAACAGGAAG
GCAAAATGCCGCAAAAAAGGGAATAAGGGCGACACGGAAATGTTGAATACTCATACTCTTCCTTTTTCAA
TATTATTGAAGCATTTATCAGGGTTATTGTCTCATGAGCGGATACATATTTGAATGTATTTAGAAAAATA
AACAAATAGGGGTTCCGCGCACATTTCCCCGAAAAGTGCCACCTGACGTCTAAGAAACCATTATTATCAT
GACATTAACCTATAAAAATAGGCGTATCACGAGGCC
