>Addgene plasmid #72856 | pKF292 | addgene partial sequence | sequence record 139669 | pTac-F 5'-cggctcgtataatgtgtgga-3'
CATGTCAAAAGAGACGTCTTTTGTTAAGAATGCTGAGGAACTTGCAAAGCAAAAAATGGATGCTATTAAC
CCTGAACTTTCTTCAAAATTTAAATTTTTAATAAAATTCCTGTCTCAGTTTCCTGAAGCTTGCTCTAAAC
CTCGTTCAAAAAAAATGCAGAATAAAGTTGGTCAAGAGGAACATATTGAATATTTAGCTCGTAGTTTTCA
TGAGAGTCGATTGCCAAGAAAACCCACGCCACCTACAACGGTTCCTGATGAGGTGGTTAGCATAGTTCTT
AATATAAGTTTTAATATACAGCCTGAAAATCTTGAGAGAATAAAAGAAGAACATCGATTTTCCATGGCAG
CTGAGAATATTGTAGGAGATCTTCTAGAAAGATACTAGTACCGCCGCTTGGAGCAGCTGGAGAGGTACCG
AATTCACCGGTGGATCCCATTTTGGATTAGAAGTTCCTATTCTCTAGAAAGTATAGGAACTTCCCTAGGT
TTGTGTTAAAATATTTTGTTGTTGATTATATTAAAATAAACTTGATTCACTTAGCCGTTAGCTAGCACTG
TTTGATGATTGTCGACTGGCGGTCCAGCATTCTTATAGAGCTTTCACTGCTTTGCGCACCAAAAAAATCA
ATTCCTGTTATCAGGGCGTGTGCAAATCGCTTATCATCGCCGGGCAGAAAAAGCATTATGCTTTTGCGCA
CGCCGATCGACTTGCACACGGCTTTCTTATCTTATCGGGCACCACGGCCCACAGTTTCGATTGGACTGGA
TCGGGTATAAAGAGGAGGATTTCCCAACCAGAAGGCATCAACAAGTTCAATAAGCTT
