>Addgene plasmid #72856 | pKF292 | addgene partial sequence | sequence record 139670 | blast-R 5'-gctctttcaatgagggtgga-3'
CCTAGGCTTGTTGATTTGTTTTTTGTTTATTTACTGCGGTAATTCCTAGTCTTAGAAGCTTATTGAACTT
GTTGATGCCTTCTGGTTGGGAAATCCTCCTCTTTATACCCGATCCAGTCCAATCGAAACTGTGGGCCGTG
GTGCCCGATAAGATAAGAAAGCCGTGTGCAAGTCGATCGGCGTGCGCAAAAGCATAATGCTTTTTCTGCC
CGGCGATGATAAGCGATTTGCACACGCCCTGATAACAGGAATTGATTTTTTTGGTGCGCAAAGCAGTGAA
AGCTCTATAAGAATGCTGGACCGCCAGTCGACAATCATCAAACAGTGCTAGCTAACGGCTAAGTGAATCA
AGTTTATTTTAATATAATCAACAACAAAATATTTTAACACAAACCTAGGGAAGTTCCTATACTTTCTAGA
GAATAGGAACTTCTAATCCAAAATGGGATCCACCGGTGAATTCGGTACCTCTCCAGCTGCTCCAAGCGGC
GGTACTAGTATCTTTCTAGAAGATCTCCTACAATATTCTCAGCTGCCATGGAAAATCGATGTTCTTCTTT
TATTCTCTCAAGATTTTCAGGCTGTATATTAAAACTTATATTAAGAACTATGCTAACCACCTCATCAGGA
ACCGTTGTAGGTGGCGTGGGTTTTCTTGGCAATCGACTCTCATGAAAACTACGAGCTAAATATTCAATAT
GTTCCTCTTGACCAACTTTATTCTGCATTTTTTTTGAACGAGGTTTAGAGCAAGCTTCAGGAAACTGAGA
CAGGAATTTTATTAAAAATTTAAATTTTGAAGAAAGTTCAGGGTTAATAGCATCCATTTT
